Addgene plasmid #195215: B1-INTEGRIN WT
Purpose: Mammalian expression of mCherry tagged B1 Integrin. Wild-type.
Depositing lab: David Bryant & Valerie Weaver. Depositing organization: University of Pennsylvania. Publication: Tensional homeostasis and the malignant phenotype. Paszek MJ, Zahir N, Johnson KR, Lakins JN, Rozenberg GI, Gefen A, Reinhart-King CA, Margulies SS, Dembo M, Boettiger D, Hammer DA, Weaver VM. Cancer Cell. 2005 Sep;8(3):241-54. doi: 10.1016/j.ccr.2005.08.010. PubMed 16169468.
Backbone
  Vector backbone: Unknown
  Vector type: Mammalian Expression
  Selectable markers: mCherry
Growth in bacteria
  Bacterial resistance: Ampicillin, 100 μg/mL
  Growth temperature: 37°C
  Growth strain: DH5alpha
  Copy number: High Copy
Gene/Insert
  Gene/Insert name: ITGB1
  Species: H. sapiens (human)
  Entrez Gene: ITGB1 (a.k.a. CD29, FNRB, GPIIA, MDF2, MSK12, VLA-BETA, VLAB)
Terms and licenses: Academic/Nonprofit Terms; Industry Terms: Not Available to Industry
Depositor comments: Please note there are 3 SNPS in ITGB1- C17G, M170T and N227S. Depositor confirms this does not affect function.
How to cite: B1-INTEGRIN WT was a gift from David Bryant & Valerie Weaver (Addgene plasmid # 195215 ; http://n2t.net/addgene:195215 ; RRID:Addgene_195215)
