[The description below was written by a language model from this plasmid's Addgene catalogue record and pLannotate feature annotations shown in this document.]
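Description:
B1-INTEGRIN WT is catalogued as a mammalian expression plasmid with an unknown backbone, but the feature tables from two near-identical full-length sequencing records (about 13.5 kb) show the architecture of an HIV-1-based lentiviral transfer vector. The viral region comprises a 5' LTR, the Ψ packaging signal with a gag fragment, the Rev response element, a cPPT/CTS, a WPRE, and a self-inactivating ΔU3 3' LTR that carries a loxP site. If the vector were packaged and integrated, LTR duplication would be expected to place loxP at both ends of the provirus, allowing Cre-mediated excision. In bacteria the plasmid is maintained by a high-copy ColE1/pUC-type origin and selected with ampicillin through the bla gene. The backbone also contains pBR322-derived remnants (TcR, bom and rop fragments) and an SV40 promoter–gpt–SV40 poly(A) region in which gpt is annotated only as fragments, so its functionality is unclear.

The payload is the human ITGB1 coding sequence (β1 integrin, CD29) driven by the constitutive EF-1α promoter, followed by an EMCV IRES and mCherry. The catalogue purpose calls the integrin "mCherry tagged", yet the annotation indicates a bicistronic arrangement. Here mCherry is translated separately from the same transcript and reports on expressing cells, consistent with its listing as the selectable marker, rather than being fused to the integrin. The depositor notes three amino-acid changes in ITGB1 (C17G, M170T, N227S) and states that they do not affect function. The construct serves as the wild-type version for β1 integrin expression in mammalian cells, with transduced or transfected cells identified or sorted by red fluorescence. The associated publication concerns tensional homeostasis and the malignant phenotype.
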