Features (pLannotate 1.2.2; 34 found; start..end, strand, type, name):
     73..190     +  misc_feature   cPPT/CTS: central polypurine tract and central termination sequence of HIV-1
    255..2648    +  CDS            ITGB1: ITB1_HUMAN - Also known as FNRB, MDF2, MSK12. Experimental evidence at protein level: Swiss-Prot protein existence level 1. (Microbial infection) In case of HIV-1 infection, integrin ITGA5:ITGB1 binding to extracellular viral Tat protein seems to enhance angiogenesis in Kaposi's sarcoma lesions. From Homo sapiens (Human).
   2692..3279    +  misc_feature   IRES2: internal ribosome entry site (IRES) of the encephalomyocarditis virus (EMCV)
   3280..3987    +  CDS            mCherry: mCherry is a basic (constitutively fluorescent) red fluorescent protein published in 2004, derived from Discosoma sp.. It is reported to be a very rapidly-maturing monomer with low acid sensitivity.
   3999..4587    +  misc_feature   WPRE: woodchuck hepatitis virus posttranscriptional regulatory element
   4655..4674    +  misc_feature   cPPT/CTS (fragment): central polypurine tract and central termination sequence of HIV-1
   4676..4710    +  LTR            3' LTR (ΔU3) (fragment): self-inactivating 3' long terminal repeat (LTR) from HIV-1
   4731..4764    +  protein_bind   loxP: Cre-mediated recombination occurs in the 8-bp core sequence (GCATACAT). Cre recombinase
   4784..4964    +  LTR            5' LTR (truncated): truncated 5' long terminal repeat (LTR) from HIV-1
   4989..5007    -  promoter       SP6 promoter: promoter for bacteriophage SP6 RNA polymerase
   5235..5514    +  CDS            TcR (fragment): tetracycline efflux protein; tet; confers resistance to tetracycline
   5515..5563    -  misc_feature   bom (fragment): basis of mobility region from pBR322
   5665..5700    -  CDS            rop (fragment): Rop protein, which maintains plasmids at low copy number; rop
   5795..5899    +  promoter       AmpR promoter: bla
   5900..6760    +  CDS            AmpR: β-lactamase; bla; confers resistance to ampicillin, carbenicillin, and related antibiotics
   6931..7519    +  rep_origin     ori: high-copy-number ColE1/pMB1/pBR322/pUC origin of replication
   7702..7758    +  CDS            lacI (fragment): lac repressor; lacI; The lac repressor binds to the lac operator to inhibit transcription in E. coli. This inhibition can be relieved by adding lactose or isopropyl-β-D-thiogalactopyranoside (IPTG).
   7765..8094    +  promoter       SV40 promoter: SV40 enhancer and early promoter
   8294..8413    +  CDS            gpt (fragment): XGPT_ECOLI - Also known as gpp, gxu. Experimental evidence at protein level: Swiss-Prot protein existence level 1. Purine salvage pathway enzyme that catalyzes the transfer of the ribosyl-5-phosphate group from 5-phospho-alpha-D-ribose 1- diphosphate (PRPP) to the N9 position of the 6-oxopurines guanine and xanthine to form the corresponding ribonucleotides GMP (guanosine 5'- monophosphate) and XMP (xanthosine 5'-monophosphate), with the release of PPi. To a lesser extent, also acts on hypoxanthine (PubMed:9100006, PubMed:3886014). Does not ribophosphorylate adenine (PubMed:3886014). From Esch
   8413..8748    +  CDS            gpt (fragment): XGPT_ECOLI - Also known as gpp, gxu. Experimental evidence at protein level: Swiss-Prot protein existence level 1. Purine salvage pathway enzyme that catalyzes the transfer of the ribosyl-5-phosphate group from 5-phospho-alpha-D-ribose 1- diphosphate (PRPP) to the N9 position of the 6-oxopurines guanine and xanthine to form the corresponding ribonucleotides GMP (guanosine 5'- monophosphate) and XMP (xanthosine 5'-monophosphate), with the release of PPi. To a lesser extent, also acts on hypoxanthine (PubMed:9100006, PubMed:3886014). Does not ribophosphorylate adenine (PubMed:3886014). From Esch
   8843..9148    +  CDS            frsA (fragment): FRSA_ECOLI - Also known as yafA. Experimental evidence at protein level: Swiss-Prot protein existence level 1. Catalyzes the hydrolysis of esters (PubMed:15808744). Displays esterase activity toward pNP-butyrate (PubMed:15808744). May stimulate mixed-acid fermentation by acting as a fermentation/respiration switch that down-regulates respiration and up- regulates fermentation rates (PubMed:15169777). From Escherichia coli (strain K12).
   9152..9226    +  CDS            small t antigen (fragment): SV40 (simian virus 40) small t antigen
   9228..9293    +  intron         small t intron: SV40 (simian virus 40) small t antigen intron
   9423..9443    +  CDS            SV40 NLS: nuclear localization signal of SV40 (simian virus 40) large T antigen
   9762..9845    +  CDS            large T antigen (fragment): large T antigen from SV40 (simian virus 40)
   9868..10002   +  polyA_signal   SV40 poly(A) signal: SV40 polyadenylation signal
  10169..10498   +  CDS            nef (fragment): NEF_HV1BR - Experimental evidence at protein level: Swiss-Prot protein existence level 1. Extracellular Nef protein targets CD4(+) T-lymphocytes for apoptosis by interacting with CXCR4 surface receptors (PubMed:14990729). From Human immunodeficiency virus type 1 group M subtype B (isolate BRU/LAI) (HIV-1).
  10546..10803   +  LTR            5' LTR (truncated): truncated 5' long terminal repeat (LTR) from HIV-1
  10850..10975   +  misc_feature   HIV-1 Ψ: packaging signal of human immunodeficiency virus type 1
  10959..11322   +  CDS            HIV-1 gag (fragment): gag protein from human immunodeficiency virus 1; gag
  11468..11701   +  misc_feature   RRE: The Rev response element (RRE) of HIV-1 allows for Rev-dependent mRNA export from the nucleus to the cytoplasm.
  12078..12178   +  CDS            Rev (fragment): human immunodeficiency virus 1 (HIV-1) Rev protein; rev; enhances nuclear export of unspliced and incompletely spliced viral mRNAs
  12240..12306   +  CDS            small t antigen (fragment): SV40 (simian virus 40) small t antigen
  12313..25      +  promoter       EF-1α promoter (across the origin): strong constitutive promoter for human elongation factor EF-1α
>Addgene plasmid #195215 | B1-INTEGRIN WT | addgene full sequence | sequence record 499967 | Addgene Long Read Sequencing Result
TTTTCTTCCATTTCAGGTGTCGTGAGGAATTTCGACATTTAAATTTAATTAATCTCGACGGTATCGGTTA
ACTTTTAAAAGAAAAGGGGGGATTGGGGGGTACAGTGCAGGGGAAAGAATAGTAGACATAATAGCAACAG
ACATACAAACTAAAGAATTACAAAAACAAATTACAAAAATTCAAAATTTTATCGATCACGAGACTAGCCT
CGAGGTTTAAACTTAAGCTTGGTACCGAGCTCGGATCCGCCACCATGAATTTACAACCAATTTTCTGGAT
TGGACTGATCAGTTCAGTTTGCGGTGTGTTTGCTCAAACAGATGAAAATAGATGTTTAAAAGCAAATGCC
AAATCATGTGGAGAATGTATACAAGCAGGGCCAAATTGTGGGTGGTGCACAAATTCAACATTTTTACAGG
AAGGAATGCCTACTTCTGCACGATGTGATGATTTAGAAGCCTTAAAAAAGAAGGGTTGCCCTCCAGATGA
CATAGAAAATCCCAGAGGCTCCAAAGATATAAAGAAAAATAAAAATGTAACCAACCGTAGCAAAGGAACA
GCAGAGAAGCTCAAGCCAGAGGATATTACTCAGATCCAACCACAGCAGTTGGTTTTGCGATTAAGATCAG
GGGAGCCACAGACATTTACATTAAAATTCAAGAGAGCTGAAGACTATCCCATTGACCTCTACTACCTTAT
GGACCTGTCTTATTCAATGAAAGACGATTTGGAGAATGTAAAAAGTCTTGGAACAGATCTGACGAATGAA
ATGAGGAGGATTACTTCGGACTTCAGAATTGGATTTGGCTCATTTGTGGAAAAGACTGTGATGCCTTACA
TTAGCACAACACCAGCTAAGCTCAGGAACCCTTGCACAAGTGAACAGAACTGCACCAGCCCATTTAGCTA
CAAAAATGTGCTCAGTCTTACTAGTAAAGGAGAAGTATTTAATGAACTTGTTGGAAAACAGCGCATATCT
GGAAATTTGGATTCTCCAGAAGGTGGTTTCGATGCCATCATGCAAGTTGCAGTTTGTGGATCACTGATTG
GCTGGAGGAATGTTACACGGCTGCTGGTGTTTTCCACAGATGCCGGGTTTCACTTTGCTGGAGATGGGAA
ACTTGGTGGCATTGTTTTACCAAATGATGGACAATGTCACCTGGAAAATAATATGTACACAATGAGCCAT
TATTATGATTATCCTTCTATTGCTCACCTTGTCCAGAAACTGAGTGAAAATAATATTCAGACAATTTTTG
CAGTTACTGAAGAATTTCAGCCTGTTTACAAGGAGCTGAAAAACTTGATCCCTAAGTCAGCAGTAGGAAC
ATTATCTGCCAATTCTAGCAATGTAATTCAGTTGATCATTGATGCATACAATTCCCTTTCCTCAGAAGTC
ATTTTGGAAAACGGCAAATTGTCAGAAGGCGTAACAATAAGTTACAAATCTTACTGCAAGAACGGGGTGA
ATGGAACAGGGGAAAATGGAAGAAAATGTTCCAATATTTCCATTGGAGATGAGGTTCAATTTGAAATTAG
CATAACTTCAAATAAGTGTCCAAAAAAGGATTCTGACAGCTTTAAAATTAGGCCTCTGGGCTTTACGGAG
GAAGTAGAGGTTATTCTTCAGTACATCTGTGAATGTGAATGCCAAAGCGAAGGCATCCCTGAAAGTCCCA
AGTGTCATGAAGGAAATGGGACATTTGAGTGTGGCGCGTGCAGGTGCAATGAAGGGCGTGTTGGTAGACA
TTGTGAATGCAGCACAGATGAAGTTAACAGTGAAGACATGGATGCTTACTGCAGGAAAGAAAACAGTTCA
GAAATCTGCAGTAACAATGGAGAGTGCGTCTGCGGACAGTGTGTTTGTAGGAAGAGGGATAATACAAATG
AAATTTATTCTGGCAAATTCTGCGAGTGTGATAATTTCAACTGTGATAGATCCAATGGCTTAATTTGTGG
AGGAAATGGTGTTTGCAAGTGTCGTGTGTGTGAGTGCAACCCCAACTACACTGGCAGTGCATGTGACTGT
TCTTTGGATACTAGTACTTGTGAAGCCAGCAACGGACAGATCTGCAATGGCCGGGGCATCTGCGAGTGTG
GTGTCTGTAAGTGTACAGATCCGAAGTTTCAAGGGCAAACGTGTGAGATGTGTCAGACCTGCCTTGGTGT
CTGTGCTGAGCATAAAGAATGTGTTCAGTGCAGAGCCTTCAATAAAGGAGAAAAGAAAGACACATGCACA
CAGGAATGTTCCTATTTTAACATTACCAAGGTAGAAAGTCGGGACAAATTACCCCAGCCGGTCCAACCTG
ATCCTGTGTCCCATTGTAAGGAGAAGGATGTTGACGACTGTTGGTTCTATTTTACGTATTCAGTGAATGG
GAACAACGAGGTCATGGTTCATGTTGTGGAGAATCCAGAGTGTCCCACTGGTCCAGACATCATTCCAATT
GTAGCTGGTGTGGTTGCTGGAATTGTTCTTATTGGCCTTGCATTACTGCTGATATGGAAGCTTTTAATGA
TAATTCATGACAGAAGGGAGTTTGCTAAATTTGAAAAGGAGAAAATGAATGCCAAATGGGACACGGGTGA
AAATCCTATTTATAAGAGTGCCGTAACAACTGTGGTCAATCCGAAGTATGAGGGAAAATGAGTACTCGAG
TCTAGAGGGCCCGTTTAAACCCGCTGATCCGCCCCTCTCCCTCCCCCCCCCCCTAACGTTACTGGCCGAA
GCCGCTTGGAATAAGGCCGGTGTGCGTTTGTCTATATGTTATTTTCCACCATATTGCCGTCTTTTGGCAA
TGTGAGGGCCCGGAAACCTGGCCCTGTCTTCTTGACGAGCATTCCTAGGGGTCTTTCCCCTCTCGCCAAA
GGAATGCAAGGTCTGTTGAATGTCGTGAAGGAAGCAGTTCCTCTGGAAGCTTCTTGAAGACAAACAACGT
CTGTAGCGACCCTTTGCAGGCAGCGGAACCCCCCACCTGGCGACAGGTGCCTCTGCGGCCAAAAGCCACG
TGTATAAGATACACCTGCAAAGGCGGCACAACCCCAGTGCCACGTTGTGAGTTGGATAGTTGTGGAAAGA
GTCAAATGGCTCTCCTCAAGCGTATTCAACAAGGGGCTGAAGGATGCCCAGAAGGTACCCCATTGTATGG
GATCTGATCTGGGGCCTCGGTACACATGCTTTACATGTGTTTAGTCGAGGTTAAAAAAACGTCTAGGCCC
CCCGAACCACGGGGACGTGGTTTTCCTTTGAAAAACACGATGATAATATGGCCACAACCATGGTGAGCAA
GGGCGAGGAGGATAACATGGCCATCATCAAGGAGTTCATGCGCTTCAAGGTGCACATGGAGGGCTCCGTG
AACGGCCACGAGTTCGAGATCGAGGGCGAGGGCGAGGGCCGCCCCTACGAGGGCACCCAGACCGCCAAGC
TGAAGGTGACCAAGGGTGGCCCCCTGCCCTTCGCCTGGGACATCCTGTCCCCTCAGTTCATGTACGGCTC
CAAGGCCTACGTGAAGCACCCCGCCGACATCCCCGACTACTTGAAGCTGTCCTTCCCCGAGGGCTTCAAG
TGGGAGCGCGTGATGAACTTCGAGGACGGCGGCGTGGTGACCGTGACCCAGGACTCCTCCCTGCAGGACG
GCGAGTTCATCTACAAGGTGAAGCTGCGCGGCACCAACTTCCCCTCCGACGGCCCCGTAATGCAGAAGAA
GACCATGGGCTGGGAGGCCTCCTCCGAGCGGATGTACCCCGAGGACGGCGCCCTGAAGGGCGAGATCAAG
CAGAGGCTGAAGCTGAAGGACGGCGGCCACTACGACGCTGAGGTCAAGACCACCTACAAGGCCAAGAAGC
CCGTGCAGCTGCCCGGCGCCTACAACGTCAACATCAAGTTGGACATCACCTCCCACAACGAGGACTACAC
CATCGTGGAACAGTACGAACGCGCCGAGGGCCGCCACTCCACCGGCGGCATGGACGAGCTGTACAAGTAA
CATATGATAATCAACCTCTGGATTACAAAATTTGTGAAAGATTGACTGGTATTCTTAACTATGTTGCTCC
TTTTACGCTATGTGGATACGCTGCTTTAATGCCTTTGTATCATGCTATTGCTTCCCGTATGGCTTTCATT
TTCTCCTCCTTGTATAAATCCTGGTTGCTGTCTCTTTATGAGGAGTTGTGGCCCGTTGTCAGGCAACGTG
GCGTGGTGTGCACTGTGTTTGCTGACGCAACCCCCACTGGTTGGGGCATTGCCACCACCTGTCAGCTCCT
TTCCGGGACTTTCGCTTTCCCCCTCCCTATTGCCACGGCGGAACTCATCGCCGCCTGCCTTGCCCGCTGC
TGGACAGGGGCTCGGCTGTTGGGCACTGACAATTCCGTGGTGTTGTCGGGGAAGCTGACGTCCTTTCCAT
GGCTGCTCGCCTGTGTTGCCACCTGGATTCTGCGCGGGACGTCCTTCTGCTACGTCCCTTCGGCCCTCAA
TCCAGCGGACCTTCCTTCCCGCGGCCTGCTGCCGGCTCTGCGGCCTCTTCCGCGTCTTCGCCTTCGCCCT
CAGACGAGTCGGATCTCCCTTTGGGCCGCCTCCCCGCATCGGTACGTATGGCCAGGTACCTTTAAGACCA
ATGACTTACAAGGCAGCTGTAGATCTTAGCCACTTTTTAAAAGAAAAGGGGGGACTGGAAGGGCTAATTC
ACTCCCAACGAAGACAAGATGGGATCAATTCACCATGGGAATAACTTCGTATAGCATACATTATACGAAG
TTATGCTGCTTTTTGCTTGTACTGGGTCTCTCTGGTTAGACCAGATCTGAGCCTGGGAGCTCTCTGGCTA
ACTAGGGAACCCACTGCTTAAGCCTCAATAAAGCTTGCCTTGAGTGCTTCAAGTAGTGTGTGCCCGTCTG
TTGTGTGACTCTGGTAACTAGAGATCCCTCAGACCCTTTTAGTCAGTGTGGAAAATCTCTAGCAGCATCT
AGAATTAATTCCGTGTATTCTATAGTGTCACCTAAATCGTATGTGTATGATACATAAGGTTATGTATTAA
TTGTAGCCGCGTTCTAACGACAATATGTACAAGCCTAATTGTGTAGCATCTGGCTTACTGAAGCAGACCC
TATCATCTCTCTCGTAAACTGCCGTCAGAGTCGGTTTGGTTGGACGAACCTTCTGAGTTTCTGGTAACGC
CGTCCCGCACCCGGAAATGGTCAGCGAACCAATCAGCAGGGTCATCGCTAGCCAGATCCTCTACGCCGGA
CGCATCGTGGCCGGCATCACCGGCGCCACAGGTGCGGTTGCTGGCGCCTATATCGCCGACATCACCGATG
GGGAAGATCGGGCTCGCCACTTCGGGCTCATGAGCGCTTGTTTCGGCGTGGGTATGGTGGCAGGCCCCGT
GGCCGGGGGACTGTTGGGCGCCATCTCCTTGCATGCACCATTCCTTGCGGCGGCGGTGCTCAACGGCCTC
AACCTACTACTGGGCTGCTTCCTAATGCAGGAGTCGCATAAGGGAGAGCGTCGAATGGTGCACTCTCAGT
ACAATCTGCTCTGATGCCGCATAGTTAAGCCAGCCCCGACACCCGCCAACACCCGCTGACGCGCCCTGAC
GGGCTTGTCTGCTCCCGGCATCCGCTTACAGACAAGCTGTGACCGTCTCCGGGAGCTGCATGTGTCAGAG
GTTTTCACCGTCATCACCGAAACGCGCGAGACGAAAGGGCCTCGTGATACGCCTATTTTTATAGGTTAAT
GTCATGATAATAATGGTTTCTTAGACGTCAGGTGGCACTTTTCGGGGAAATGTGCGCGGAACCCCTATTT
GTTTATTTTTCTAAATACATTCAAATATGTATCCGCTCATGAGACAATAACCCTGATAAATGCTTCAATA
ATATTGAAAAAGGAAGAGTATGAGTATTCAACATTTCCGTGTCGCCCTTATTCCCTTTTTTGCGGCATTT
TGCCTTCCTGTTTTTGCTCACCCAGAAACGCTGGTGAAAGTAAAAGATGCTGAAGATCAGTTGGGTGCAC
GAGTGGGTTACATCGAACTGGATCTCAACAGCGGTAAGATCCTTGAGAGTTTTCGCCCCGAAGAACGTTT
TCCAATGATGAGCACTTTTAAAGTTCTGCTATGTGGCGCGGTATTATCCCGTATTGACGCCGGGCAAGAG
CAACTCGGTCGCCGCATACACTATTCTCAGAATGACTTGGTTGAGTACTCACCAGTCACAGAAAAGCATC
TTACGGATGGCATGACAGTAAGAGAATTATGCAGTGCTGCCATAACCATGAGTGATAACACTGCGGCCAA
CTTACTTCTGACAACGATCGGAGGACCGAAGGAGCTAACCGCTTTTTTGCACAACATGGGGGATCATGTA
ACTCGCCTTGATCGTTGGGAACCGGAGCTGAATGAAGCCATACCAAACGACGAGCGTGACACCACGATGC
CTGTAGCAATGGCAACAACGTTGCGCAAACTATTAACTGGCGAACTACTTACTCTAGCTTCCCGGCAACA
ATTAATAGACTGGATGGAGGCGGATAAAGTTGCAGGACCACTTCTGCGCTCGGCCCTTCCGGCTGGCTGG
TTTATTGCTGATAAATCTGGAGCCGGTGAGCGTGGGTCTCGCGGTATCATTGCAGCACTGGGGCCAGATG
GTAAGCCCTCCCGTATCGTAGTTATCTACACGACGGGGAGTCAGGCAACTATGGATGAACGAAATAGACA
GATCGCTGAGATAGGTGCCTCACTGATTAAGCATTGGTAACTGTCAGACCAAGTTTACTCATATATACTT
TAGATTGATTTAAAACTTCATTTTTAATTTAAAAGGATCTAGGTGAAGATCCTTTTTGATAATCTCATGA
CCAAAATCCCTTAACGTGAGTTTTCGTTCCACTGAGCGTCAGACCCCGTAGAAAAGATCAAAGGATCTTC
TTGAGATCCTTTTTTTCTGCGCGTAATCTGCTGCTTGCAAACAAAAAAACCACCGCTACCAGCGGTGGTT
TGTTTGCCGGATCAAGAGCTACCAACTCTTTTTCCGAAGGTAACTGGCTTCAGCAGAGCGCAGATACCAA
ATACTGTTCTTCTAGTGTAGCCGTAGTTAGGCCACCACTTCAAGAACTCTGTAGCACCGCCTACATACCT
CGCTCTGCTAATCCTGTTACCAGTGGCTGCTGCCAGTGGCGATAAGTCGTGTCTTACCGGGTTGGACTCA
AGACGATAGTTACCGGATAAGGCGCAGCGGTCGGGCTGAACGGGGGGTTCGTGCACACAGCCCAGCTTGG
AGCGAACGACCTACACCGAACTGAGATACCTACAGCGTGAGCTATGAGAAAGCGCCACGCTTCCCGAAGG
GAGAAAGGCGGACAGGTATCCGGTAAGCGGCAGGGTCGGAACAGGAGAGCGCACGAGGGAGCTTCCAGGG
GGAAACGCCTGGTATCTTTATAGTCCTGTCGGGTTTCGCCACCTCTGACTTGAGCGTCGATTTTTGTGAT
GCTCGTCAGGGGGGCGGAGCCTATGGAAAAACGCCAGCAACGCGGCCTTTTTACGGTTCCTGGCCTTTTG
CTGGCCTTTTGCTCACATGTTCTTTCCTGCGTTATCCCCTGATTCTGTGGATAACCGTATTACCGCCTTT
GAGTGAGCTGATACCGCTCGCCGCAGCCGAACGACCGAGCGCAGCGAGTCAGTGAGCGAGGAAGCGGAAG
AGCGCCCAATACGCAAACCGCCTCTCCCCGCGCGTTGGCCGATTCATTAATGCAGCTGTGGAATGTGTGT
CAGTTAGGGTGTGGAAAGTCCCCAGGCTCCCCAGCAGGCAGAAGTATGCAAAGCATGCATCTCAATTAGT
CAGCAACCAGGTGTGGAAAGTCCCCAGGCTCCCCAGCAGGCAGAAGTATGCAAAGCATGCATCTCAATTA
GTCAGCAACCATAGTCCCGCCCCTAACTCCGCCCATCCCGCCCCTAACTCCGCCCAGTTCCGCCCATTCT
CCGCCCCATGGCTGACTAATTTTTTTTATTTATGCAGAGGCCGAGGCCGCCTCGGCCTCTGAGCTATTCC
AGAAGTAGTGAGGAGGCTTTTTTGGAGGCCTAGGCTTTTGCAAAAAGCTTGGACACAAGACAGGCTTGCG
AGATATGTTTGAGAATACCACTTTATCCCGCGTCAGGGAGAGGCAGTGCGTAAAAAGACGCGGACTCATG
TGAAATACTGGTTTTTAGTGCGCCAGATCTCTATAATCTCGCGCAACCTATTTTCCCCTCGAACACTTTT
TAAGCCGTAGATAAACAGGCTGGGACACTTCACATGAGCGAAAAATACATCGTCACCTGGGACATGTTGC
AGATCCATGCACGTAAACTCGCAAGCCGACTGATGCCTTCTGAACAATGGAAAGGCATTATTGCCGTAAG
CCGTGGCGGTCTGTACCGGGTGCGTTACTGGCGCGTGAACTGGGTATTCGTCATGTCGATACCGTTTGTA
TTTCCAGCTACGATCACGACAACCAGCGCGAGCTTAAAGTGCTGAAACGCGCAGAAGGCGATGGCGAAGG
CTTCATCGTTATTGATGACCTGGTGGATACCGGTGGTACTGCGGTTGCGATTCGTGAAATGTATCCAAAA
GCGCACTTTGTCACCATCTTCGCAAAACCGGCTGGTCGTCCGCTGGTTGATGACTATGTTGTTGATATCC
CGCAAGATACCTGGATTGAACAGCCGTGGGATATGGGCGTCGTATTCGTCCCGCCAATCTCCGGTCGCTA
ATCTTTTCAACGCCTGGCACTGCCGGGCGTTGTTCTTTTTAACTTCAGGCGGGTTACAATAGTTTCCAGT
AAGTATTCTGGAGGCTGCATCCATGACACAGGCAAACCTGAGCGAAACCCTGTTCAAACCCCGCTTTAAA
CATCCTGAAACCTCGACGCTAGTCCGCCGCTTTAATCACGGCGCACAACCGCCTGTGCAGTCGGCCCTTG
ATGGTAAAACCATCCCTCACTGGTATCGCATGATTAACCGTCTGATGTGGATCTGGCGCGGCATTGACCC
ACGCGAAATCCTCGACGTCCAGGCACGTATTGTGATGAGCGATGCCGAACGTACCGACGATGATTTATAC
GATACGGTGATTGGCTACCGTGGCGGCAACTGGATTTATGAGTGGGCCCCGGATCTTTGTGAAGGAACCT
TACTTCTGTGGTGTGACATAATTGGACAAACTACCTACAGAGATTTAAAGCTCTAAGGTAAATATAAAAT
TTTTAAGTGTATAATGTGTTAAACTACTGATTCTAATTGTTTGTGTATTTTAGATTCCAACCTATGGAAC
TGATGAATGGGAGCAGTGGTGGAATGCCTTTAATGAGGAAAACCTGTTTTGCTCAGAAGAAATGCCATCT
AGTGATGATGAGGCTACTGCTGACTCTCAACATTCTACTCCTCCAAAAAAGAAGAGAAAGGTAGAAGACC
CCAAGGACTTTCCTTCAGAATTGCTAAGTTTTTTGAGTCATGCTGTGTTTAGTAATAGAACTCTTGCTTG
CTTTGCTATTTACACCACAAAGGAAAAAGCTGCACTGCTATACAAGAAAATTATGGAAAAATATTCTGTA
ACCTTTATAAGTAGGCATAACAGTTATAATCATAACATACTGTTTTTTCTTACTCCACACAGGCATAGAG
TGTCTGCTATTAATAACTATGCTCAAAAATTGTGTACCTTTAGCTTTTTAATTTGTAAAGGGGTTAATAA
GGAATATTTGATGTATAGTGCCTTGACTAGAGATCATAATCAGCCATACCACATTTGTAGAGGTTTTACT
TGCTTTAAAAAACCTCCCACACCTCCCCCTGAACCTGAAACATAAAATGAATGCAATTGTTGTTGTTAAC
TTGTTTATTGCAGCTTATAATGGTTACAAATAAAGCAATAGCATCACAAATTTCACAAATAAAGCATTTT
TTTCACTGCATTCTAGTTGTGGTTTGTCCAAACTCATCAATGTATCTTATCATGTCTGGATCAACTGGAT
AACTCAAGCTAACCAAAATCATCCCAAACTTCCCACCCCATACCCTATTACCACTGCCAATTACCTGTGG
TTTCATTTACTCTAAACCTGTGATTCCTCTGAATTATTTTCATTTTAAAGAAATTGTATTTGTTAAATAT
GTACTACAAACTTAGTAGTTGGAAGGGCTAATTCACTCCCAAAGAAGACAAGATATCCTTGATCTGTGGA
TCTACCACACACAAGGCTACTTCCCTGATTAGCAGAACTACACACCAGGGCCAGGGGTCAGATATCCACT
GACCTTTGGATGGTGCTACAAGCTAGTACCAGTTGAGCCAGATAAGGTAGAAGAGGCCAATAAAGGAGAG
AACACCAGCTTGTTACACCCTGTGAGCCTGCATGGGATGGATGACCCGGAGAGAGAAGTGTTAGAGTGGA
GGTTTGACAGCCGCCTAGCATTTCATCACGTGGCCCGAGAGCTGCATCCGGAGTACTTCAAGAACTGCTG
ATATCGAGCTTGCTACAAGGGACTTTCCGCTGGGGACTTTCCAGGGAGGCGTGGCCTGGGCGGGACTGGG
GAGTGGCGAGCCCTCAGATCCTGCATATAAGCAGCTGCTTTTTGCCTGTACTGGGTCTCTCTGGTTAGAC
CAGATCTGAGCCTGGGAGCTCTCTGGCTAACTAGGGAACCCACTGCTTAAGCCTCAATAAAGCTTGCCTT
GAGTGCTTCAAGTAGTGTGTGCCCGTCTGTTGTGTGACTCTGGTAACTAGAGATCCCTCAGACCCTTTTA
GTCAGTGTGGAAAATCTCTAGCAGTGGCGCCCGAACAGGGACTTGAAAGCGAAAGGGAAACCAGAGGAGC
TCTCTCGACGCAGGACTCGGCTTGCTGAAGCGCGCACGGCAAGAGGCGAGGGGCGGCGACTGGTGAGTAC
GCCAAAAATTTTGACTAGCGGAGGCTAGAAGGAGAGAGATGGGTGCGAGAGCGTCAGTATTAAGCGGGGG
AGAATTAGATCGCGATGGGAAAAAATTCGGTTAAGGCCAGGGGGAAAGAAAAAATATAAATTAAAACATA
TAGTATGGGCAAGCAGGGAGCTAGAACGATTCGCAGTTAATCCTGGCCTGTTAGAAACATCAGAAGGCTG
TAGACAAATACTGGGACAGCTACAACCATCCCTTCAGACAGGATCAGAAGAACTTAGATCATTATATAAT
ACAGTAGCAACCCTCTATTGTGTGCATCAAAGGATAGAGATAAAAGACACCAAGGAAGCTTTAGACAAGA
TAGAGGAAGAGCAAAACAAAAGTAAGACCACCGCACAGCAAGCGGCCGCTGATCTTCAGACCTGGAGGAG
GAGATATGAGGGACAATTGGAGAAGTGAATTATATAAATATAAAGTAGTAAAAATTGAACCATTAGGAGT
AGCACCCACCAAGGCAAAGAGAAGAGTGGTGCAGAGAGAAAAAAGAGCAGTGGGAATAGGAGCTTTGTTC
CTTGGGTTCTTGGGAGCAGCAGGAAGCACTATGGGCGCAGCGTCAATGACGCTGACGGTACAGGCCAGAC
AATTATTGTCTGGTATAGTGCAGCAGCAGAACAATTTGCTGAGGGCTATTGAGGCGCAACAGCATCTGTT
GCAACTCACAGTCTGGGGCATCAAGCAGCTCCAGGCAAGAATCCTGGCTGTGGAAAGATACCTAAAGGAT
CAACAGCTCCTGGGGATTTGGGGTTGCTCTGGAAAACTCATTTGCACCACTGCTGTGCCTTGGAATGCTA
GTTGGAGTAATAAATCTCTGGAACAGATTTGGAATCACACGACCTGGATGGAGTGGGACAGAGAAATTAA
CAATTACACAAGCTTAATACACTCCTTAATTGAAGAATCGCAAAACCAGCAAGAAAAGAATGAACAAGAA
TTATTGGAATTAGATAAATGGGCAAGTTTGTGGAATTGGTTTAACATAACAAATTGGCTGTGGTATATAA
AATTATTCATAATGATAGTAGGAGGCTTGGTAGGTTTAAGAATAGTTTTTGCTGTACTTTCTATAGTGAA
TAGAGTTAGGCAGGGATATTCACCATTATCGTTTCAGACCCACCTCCCAACCCCGAGGGGACCCGACAGG
CCCGAAGGAATAGAAGAAGAAGGTGGAGAGAGAGACAGAGACAGATCCATTCGATTAGTGAACGGATCTC
GACGGTATCGATCACGAGACTAGCCTCGACCATCGATGTCGACGATAAGCTTTGCAAAGATGGATAAAGT
TTTAAACAGAGAGGAATCTTTGCAGCTAATGGACCTTCTAGGTCTTGAAAGGAGTGGGAATTGGCTCCGG
TGCCCGTCAGTGGGCAGAGCGCACATCGCCCACAGTCCCCGAGAAGTTGGGGGGAGGGGTCGGCAATTGA
ACCGGTGCCTAGAGAAGGTGGCGCGGGGTAAACTGGGAAAGTGATGTCGTGTACTGGCTCCGCCTTTTTC
CCGAGGGTGGGGGAGAACCGTATATAAGTGCAGTAGTCGCCGTGAACGTTCTTTTTCGCAACGGGTTTGC
CGCCAGAACACAGGTAAGTGCCGTGTGTGGTTCCCGCGGGCCTGGCCTCTTTACGGGTTATGGCCCTTGC
GTGCCTTGAATTACTTCCACCTGGCTGCAGTACGTGATTCTTGATCCCGAGCTTCGGGTTGGAAGTGGGT
GGGAGAGTTCGAGGCCTTGCGCTTAAGGAGCCCCTTCGCCTCGTGCTTGAGTTGAGGCCTGGCCTGGGCG
CTGGGGCCGCCGCGTGCGAATCTGGTGGCACCTTCGCGCCTGTCTCGCTGCTTTCGATAAGTCTCTAGCC
ATTTAAAATTTTTGATGACCTGCTGCGACGCTTTTTTTCTGGCAAGATAGTCTTGTAAATGCGGGCCAAG
ATCTGCACACTGGTATTTCGGTTTTTGGGGCCGCGGGCGGCGACGGGGCCCGTGCGTCCCAGCGCACATG
TTCGGCGAGGCGGGGCCTGCGAGCGCGGCCACCGAGAATCGGACGGGGGTAGTCTCAAGCTGGCCGGCCT
GCTCTGGTGCCTGGCCTCGCGCCGCCGTGTATCGCCCCGCCCTGGGCGGCAAGGCTGGCCCGGTCGGCAC
CAGTTGCGTGAGCGGAAAGATGGCCGCTTCCCGGCCCTGCTGCAGGGAGCTCAAAATGGAGGACGCGGCG
CTCGGGAGAGCGGGCGGGTGAGTCACCCACACAAAGGAAAAGGGCCTTTCCGTCCTCAGCCGTCGCTTCA
TGTGACTCCACGGAGTACCGGGCGCCGTCCAGGCACCTCGATTAGTTCTCGAGCTTTTGGAGTACGTCGT
CTTTAGGTTGGGGGGAGGGGTTTTATGCGATGGAGTTTCCCCACACTGAGTGGGTGGAGACTGAAGTTAG
GCCAGCTTGGCACTTGATGTAATTCTCCTTGGAATTTGCCCTTTTTGAGTTTGGATCTTGGTTCATTCTC
AAGCCTCAGACAGTGGTTCAAAGTTT
