Features (pLannotate 1.2.2; 34 found; start..end, strand, type, name):
     73..190     +  misc_feature   cPPT/CTS: central polypurine tract and central termination sequence of HIV-1
    255..2648    +  CDS            ITGB1: ITB1_HUMAN - Also known as FNRB, MDF2, MSK12. Experimental evidence at protein level: Swiss-Prot protein existence level 1. (Microbial infection) In case of HIV-1 infection, integrin ITGA5:ITGB1 binding to extracellular viral Tat protein seems to enhance angiogenesis in Kaposi's sarcoma lesions. From Homo sapiens (Human).
   2692..3278    +  misc_feature   IRES2: internal ribosome entry site (IRES) of the encephalomyocarditis virus (EMCV)
   3279..3986    +  CDS            mCherry: mCherry is a basic (constitutively fluorescent) red fluorescent protein published in 2004, derived from Discosoma sp.. It is reported to be a very rapidly-maturing monomer with low acid sensitivity.
   3998..4586    +  misc_feature   WPRE: woodchuck hepatitis virus posttranscriptional regulatory element
   4654..4673    +  misc_feature   cPPT/CTS (fragment): central polypurine tract and central termination sequence of HIV-1
   4675..4709    +  LTR            3' LTR (ΔU3) (fragment): self-inactivating 3' long terminal repeat (LTR) from HIV-1
   4730..4763    +  protein_bind   loxP: Cre-mediated recombination occurs in the 8-bp core sequence (GCATACAT). Cre recombinase
   4783..4963    +  LTR            5' LTR (truncated): truncated 5' long terminal repeat (LTR) from HIV-1
   4988..5006    -  promoter       SP6 promoter: promoter for bacteriophage SP6 RNA polymerase
   5234..5513    +  CDS            TcR (fragment): tetracycline efflux protein; tet; confers resistance to tetracycline
   5514..5562    -  misc_feature   bom (fragment): basis of mobility region from pBR322
   5664..5699    -  CDS            rop (fragment): Rop protein, which maintains plasmids at low copy number; rop
   5794..5898    +  promoter       AmpR promoter: bla
   5899..6759    +  CDS            AmpR: β-lactamase; bla; confers resistance to ampicillin, carbenicillin, and related antibiotics
   6930..7518    +  rep_origin     ori: high-copy-number ColE1/pMB1/pBR322/pUC origin of replication
   7701..7757    +  CDS            lacI (fragment): lac repressor; lacI; The lac repressor binds to the lac operator to inhibit transcription in E. coli. This inhibition can be relieved by adding lactose or isopropyl-β-D-thiogalactopyranoside (IPTG).
   7764..8093    +  promoter       SV40 promoter: SV40 enhancer and early promoter
   8293..8412    +  CDS            gpt (fragment): XGPT_ECOLI - Also known as gpp, gxu. Experimental evidence at protein level: Swiss-Prot protein existence level 1. Purine salvage pathway enzyme that catalyzes the transfer of the ribosyl-5-phosphate group from 5-phospho-alpha-D-ribose 1- diphosphate (PRPP) to the N9 position of the 6-oxopurines guanine and xanthine to form the corresponding ribonucleotides GMP (guanosine 5'- monophosphate) and XMP (xanthosine 5'-monophosphate), with the release of PPi. To a lesser extent, also acts on hypoxanthine (PubMed:9100006, PubMed:3886014). Does not ribophosphorylate adenine (PubMed:3886014). From Esch
   8412..8747    +  CDS            gpt (fragment): XGPT_ECOLI - Also known as gpp, gxu. Experimental evidence at protein level: Swiss-Prot protein existence level 1. Purine salvage pathway enzyme that catalyzes the transfer of the ribosyl-5-phosphate group from 5-phospho-alpha-D-ribose 1- diphosphate (PRPP) to the N9 position of the 6-oxopurines guanine and xanthine to form the corresponding ribonucleotides GMP (guanosine 5'- monophosphate) and XMP (xanthosine 5'-monophosphate), with the release of PPi. To a lesser extent, also acts on hypoxanthine (PubMed:9100006, PubMed:3886014). Does not ribophosphorylate adenine (PubMed:3886014). From Esch
   8842..9147    +  CDS            frsA (fragment): FRSA_ECOLI - Also known as yafA. Experimental evidence at protein level: Swiss-Prot protein existence level 1. Catalyzes the hydrolysis of esters (PubMed:15808744). Displays esterase activity toward pNP-butyrate (PubMed:15808744). May stimulate mixed-acid fermentation by acting as a fermentation/respiration switch that down-regulates respiration and up- regulates fermentation rates (PubMed:15169777). From Escherichia coli (strain K12).
   9151..9225    +  CDS            small t antigen (fragment): SV40 (simian virus 40) small t antigen
   9227..9292    +  intron         small t intron: SV40 (simian virus 40) small t antigen intron
   9422..9442    +  CDS            SV40 NLS: nuclear localization signal of SV40 (simian virus 40) large T antigen
   9761..9844    +  CDS            large T antigen (fragment): large T antigen from SV40 (simian virus 40)
   9867..10001   +  polyA_signal   SV40 poly(A) signal: SV40 polyadenylation signal
  10168..10497   +  CDS            nef (fragment): NEF_HV1BR - Experimental evidence at protein level: Swiss-Prot protein existence level 1. Extracellular Nef protein targets CD4(+) T-lymphocytes for apoptosis by interacting with CXCR4 surface receptors (PubMed:14990729). From Human immunodeficiency virus type 1 group M subtype B (isolate BRU/LAI) (HIV-1).
  10545..10802   +  LTR            5' LTR (truncated): truncated 5' long terminal repeat (LTR) from HIV-1
  10849..10974   +  misc_feature   HIV-1 Ψ: packaging signal of human immunodeficiency virus type 1
  10958..11321   +  CDS            HIV-1 gag (fragment): gag protein from human immunodeficiency virus 1; gag
  11467..11700   +  misc_feature   RRE: The Rev response element (RRE) of HIV-1 allows for Rev-dependent mRNA export from the nucleus to the cytoplasm.
  12077..12177   +  CDS            Rev (fragment): human immunodeficiency virus 1 (HIV-1) Rev protein; rev; enhances nuclear export of unspliced and incompletely spliced viral mRNAs
  12239..12305   +  CDS            small t antigen (fragment): SV40 (simian virus 40) small t antigen
  12312..25      +  promoter       EF-1α promoter (across the origin): strong constitutive promoter for human elongation factor EF-1α
>Addgene plasmid #195215 | B1-INTEGRIN WT Sequencing Result | analyzer sequence | sequence record 386197
TTTTCTTCCATTTCAGGTGTCGTGAGGAATTTCGACATTTAAATTTAATTAATCTCGACGGTATCGGTTA
ACTTTTAAAAGAAAAGGGGGGATTGGGGGGTACAGTGCAGGGGAAAGAATAGTAGACATAATAGCAACAG
ACATACAAACTAAAGAATTACAAAAACAAATTACAAAAATTCAAAATTTTATCGATCACGAGACTAGCCT
CGAGGTTTAAACTTAAGCTTGGTACCGAGCTCGGATCCGCCACCATGAATTTACAACCAATTTTCTGGAT
TGGACTGATCAGTTCAGTTTGCGGTGTGTTTGCTCAAACAGATGAAAATAGATGTTTAAAAGCAAATGCC
AAATCATGTGGAGAATGTATACAAGCAGGGCCAAATTGTGGGTGGTGCACAAATTCAACATTTTTACAGG
AAGGAATGCCTACTTCTGCACGATGTGATGATTTAGAAGCCTTAAAAAAGAAGGGTTGCCCTCCAGATGA
CATAGAAAATCCCAGAGGCTCCAAAGATATAAAGAAAAATAAAAATGTAACCAACCGTAGCAAAGGAACA
GCAGAGAAGCTCAAGCCAGAGGATATTACTCAGATCCAACCACAGCAGTTGGTTTTGCGATTAAGATCAG
GGGAGCCACAGACATTTACATTAAAATTCAAGAGAGCTGAAGACTATCCCATTGACCTCTACTACCTTAT
GGACCTGTCTTATTCAATGAAAGACGATTTGGAGAATGTAAAAAGTCTTGGAACAGATCTGACGAATGAA
ATGAGGAGGATTACTTCGGACTTCAGAATTGGATTTGGCTCATTTGTGGAAAAGACTGTGATGCCTTACA
TTAGCACAACACCAGCTAAGCTCAGGAACCCTTGCACAAGTGAACAGAACTGCACCAGCCCATTTAGCTA
CAAAAATGTGCTCAGTCTTACTAGTAAAGGAGAAGTATTTAATGAACTTGTTGGAAAACAGCGCATATCT
GGAAATTTGGATTCTCCAGAAGGTGGTTTCGATGCCATCATGCAAGTTGCAGTTTGTGGATCACTGATTG
GCTGGAGGAATGTTACACGGCTGCTGGTGTTTTCCACAGATGCCGGGTTTCACTTTGCTGGAGATGGGAA
ACTTGGTGGCATTGTTTTACCAAATGATGGACAATGTCACCTGGAAAATAATATGTACACAATGAGCCAT
TATTATGATTATCCTTCTATTGCTCACCTTGTCCAGAAACTGAGTGAAAATAATATTCAGACAATTTTTG
CAGTTACTGAAGAATTTCAGCCTGTTTACAAGGAGCTGAAAAACTTGATCCCTAAGTCAGCAGTAGGAAC
ATTATCTGCCAATTCTAGCAATGTAATTCAGTTGATCATTGATGCATACAATTCCCTTTCCTCAGAAGTC
ATTTTGGAAAACGGCAAATTGTCAGAAGGCGTAACAATAAGTTACAAATCTTACTGCAAGAACGGGGTGA
ATGGAACAGGGGAAAATGGAAGAAAATGTTCCAATATTTCCATTGGAGATGAGGTTCAATTTGAAATTAG
CATAACTTCAAATAAGTGTCCAAAAAAGGATTCTGACAGCTTTAAAATTAGGCCTCTGGGCTTTACGGAG
GAAGTAGAGGTTATTCTTCAGTACATCTGTGAATGTGAATGCCAAAGCGAAGGCATCCCTGAAAGTCCCA
AGTGTCATGAAGGAAATGGGACATTTGAGTGTGGCGCGTGCAGGTGCAATGAAGGGCGTGTTGGTAGACA
TTGTGAATGCAGCACAGATGAAGTTAACAGTGAAGACATGGATGCTTACTGCAGGAAAGAAAACAGTTCA
GAAATCTGCAGTAACAATGGAGAGTGCGTCTGCGGACAGTGTGTTTGTAGGAAGAGGGATAATACAAATG
AAATTTATTCTGGCAAATTCTGCGAGTGTGATAATTTCAACTGTGATAGATCCAATGGCTTAATTTGTGG
AGGAAATGGTGTTTGCAAGTGTCGTGTGTGTGAGTGCAACCCCAACTACACTGGCAGTGCATGTGACTGT
TCTTTGGATACTAGTACTTGTGAAGCCAGCAACGGACAGATCTGCAATGGCCGGGGCATCTGCGAGTGTG
GTGTCTGTAAGTGTACAGATCCGAAGTTTCAAGGGCAAACGTGTGAGATGTGTCAGACCTGCCTTGGTGT
CTGTGCTGAGCATAAAGAATGTGTTCAGTGCAGAGCCTTCAATAAAGGAGAAAAGAAAGACACATGCACA
CAGGAATGTTCCTATTTTAACATTACCAAGGTAGAAAGTCGGGACAAATTACCCCAGCCGGTCCAACCTG
ATCCTGTGTCCCATTGTAAGGAGAAGGATGTTGACGACTGTTGGTTCTATTTTACGTATTCAGTGAATGG
GAACAACGAGGTCATGGTTCATGTTGTGGAGAATCCAGAGTGTCCCACTGGTCCAGACATCATTCCAATT
GTAGCTGGTGTGGTTGCTGGAATTGTTCTTATTGGCCTTGCATTACTGCTGATATGGAAGCTTTTAATGA
TAATTCATGACAGAAGGGAGTTTGCTAAATTTGAAAAGGAGAAAATGAATGCCAAATGGGACACGGGTGA
AAATCCTATTTATAAGAGTGCCGTAACAACTGTGGTCAATCCGAAGTATGAGGGAAAATGAGTACTCGAG
TCTAGAGGGCCCGTTTAAACCCGCTGATCCGCCCCTCTCCCTCCCCCCCCCCTAACGTTACTGGCCGAAG
CCGCTTGGAATAAGGCCGGTGTGCGTTTGTCTATATGTTATTTTCCACCATATTGCCGTCTTTTGGCAAT
GTGAGGGCCCGGAAACCTGGCCCTGTCTTCTTGACGAGCATTCCTAGGGGTCTTTCCCCTCTCGCCAAAG
GAATGCAAGGTCTGTTGAATGTCGTGAAGGAAGCAGTTCCTCTGGAAGCTTCTTGAAGACAAACAACGTC
TGTAGCGACCCTTTGCAGGCAGCGGAACCCCCCACCTGGCGACAGGTGCCTCTGCGGCCAAAAGCCACGT
GTATAAGATACACCTGCAAAGGCGGCACAACCCCAGTGCCACGTTGTGAGTTGGATAGTTGTGGAAAGAG
TCAAATGGCTCTCCTCAAGCGTATTCAACAAGGGGCTGAAGGATGCCCAGAAGGTACCCCATTGTATGGG
ATCTGATCTGGGGCCTCGGTACACATGCTTTACATGTGTTTAGTCGAGGTTAAAAAAACGTCTAGGCCCC
CCGAACCACGGGGACGTGGTTTTCCTTTGAAAAACACGATGATAATATGGCCACAACCATGGTGAGCAAG
GGCGAGGAGGATAACATGGCCATCATCAAGGAGTTCATGCGCTTCAAGGTGCACATGGAGGGCTCCGTGA
ACGGCCACGAGTTCGAGATCGAGGGCGAGGGCGAGGGCCGCCCCTACGAGGGCACCCAGACCGCCAAGCT
GAAGGTGACCAAGGGTGGCCCCCTGCCCTTCGCCTGGGACATCCTGTCCCCTCAGTTCATGTACGGCTCC
AAGGCCTACGTGAAGCACCCCGCCGACATCCCCGACTACTTGAAGCTGTCCTTCCCCGAGGGCTTCAAGT
GGGAGCGCGTGATGAACTTCGAGGACGGCGGCGTGGTGACCGTGACCCAGGACTCCTCCCTGCAGGACGG
CGAGTTCATCTACAAGGTGAAGCTGCGCGGCACCAACTTCCCCTCCGACGGCCCCGTAATGCAGAAGAAG
ACCATGGGCTGGGAGGCCTCCTCCGAGCGGATGTACCCCGAGGACGGCGCCCTGAAGGGCGAGATCAAGC
AGAGGCTGAAGCTGAAGGACGGCGGCCACTACGACGCTGAGGTCAAGACCACCTACAAGGCCAAGAAGCC
CGTGCAGCTGCCCGGCGCCTACAACGTCAACATCAAGTTGGACATCACCTCCCACAACGAGGACTACACC
ATCGTGGAACAGTACGAACGCGCCGAGGGCCGCCACTCCACCGGCGGCATGGACGAGCTGTACAAGTAAC
ATATGATAATCAACCTCTGGATTACAAAATTTGTGAAAGATTGACTGGTATTCTTAACTATGTTGCTCCT
TTTACGCTATGTGGATACGCTGCTTTAATGCCTTTGTATCATGCTATTGCTTCCCGTATGGCTTTCATTT
TCTCCTCCTTGTATAAATCCTGGTTGCTGTCTCTTTATGAGGAGTTGTGGCCCGTTGTCAGGCAACGTGG
CGTGGTGTGCACTGTGTTTGCTGACGCAACCCCCACTGGTTGGGGCATTGCCACCACCTGTCAGCTCCTT
TCCGGGACTTTCGCTTTCCCCCTCCCTATTGCCACGGCGGAACTCATCGCCGCCTGCCTTGCCCGCTGCT
GGACAGGGGCTCGGCTGTTGGGCACTGACAATTCCGTGGTGTTGTCGGGGAAGCTGACGTCCTTTCCATG
GCTGCTCGCCTGTGTTGCCACCTGGATTCTGCGCGGGACGTCCTTCTGCTACGTCCCTTCGGCCCTCAAT
CCAGCGGACCTTCCTTCCCGCGGCCTGCTGCCGGCTCTGCGGCCTCTTCCGCGTCTTCGCCTTCGCCCTC
AGACGAGTCGGATCTCCCTTTGGGCCGCCTCCCCGCATCGGTACGTATGGCCAGGTACCTTTAAGACCAA
TGACTTACAAGGCAGCTGTAGATCTTAGCCACTTTTTAAAAGAAAAGGGGGGACTGGAAGGGCTAATTCA
CTCCCAACGAAGACAAGATGGGATCAATTCACCATGGGAATAACTTCGTATAGCATACATTATACGAAGT
TATGCTGCTTTTTGCTTGTACTGGGTCTCTCTGGTTAGACCAGATCTGAGCCTGGGAGCTCTCTGGCTAA
CTAGGGAACCCACTGCTTAAGCCTCAATAAAGCTTGCCTTGAGTGCTTCAAGTAGTGTGTGCCCGTCTGT
TGTGTGACTCTGGTAACTAGAGATCCCTCAGACCCTTTTAGTCAGTGTGGAAAATCTCTAGCAGCATCTA
GAATTAATTCCGTGTATTCTATAGTGTCACCTAAATCGTATGTGTATGATACATAAGGTTATGTATTAAT
TGTAGCCGCGTTCTAACGACAATATGTACAAGCCTAATTGTGTAGCATCTGGCTTACTGAAGCAGACCCT
ATCATCTCTCTCGTAAACTGCCGTCAGAGTCGGTTTGGTTGGACGAACCTTCTGAGTTTCTGGTAACGCC
GTCCCGCACCCGGAAATGGTCAGCGAACCAATCAGCAGGGTCATCGCTAGCCAGATCCTCTACGCCGGAC
GCATCGTGGCCGGCATCACCGGCGCCACAGGTGCGGTTGCTGGCGCCTATATCGCCGACATCACCGATGG
GGAAGATCGGGCTCGCCACTTCGGGCTCATGAGCGCTTGTTTCGGCGTGGGTATGGTGGCAGGCCCCGTG
GCCGGGGGACTGTTGGGCGCCATCTCCTTGCATGCACCATTCCTTGCGGCGGCGGTGCTCAACGGCCTCA
ACCTACTACTGGGCTGCTTCCTAATGCAGGAGTCGCATAAGGGAGAGCGTCGAATGGTGCACTCTCAGTA
CAATCTGCTCTGATGCCGCATAGTTAAGCCAGCCCCGACACCCGCCAACACCCGCTGACGCGCCCTGACG
GGCTTGTCTGCTCCCGGCATCCGCTTACAGACAAGCTGTGACCGTCTCCGGGAGCTGCATGTGTCAGAGG
TTTTCACCGTCATCACCGAAACGCGCGAGACGAAAGGGCCTCGTGATACGCCTATTTTTATAGGTTAATG
TCATGATAATAATGGTTTCTTAGACGTCAGGTGGCACTTTTCGGGGAAATGTGCGCGGAACCCCTATTTG
TTTATTTTTCTAAATACATTCAAATATGTATCCGCTCATGAGACAATAACCCTGATAAATGCTTCAATAA
TATTGAAAAAGGAAGAGTATGAGTATTCAACATTTCCGTGTCGCCCTTATTCCCTTTTTTGCGGCATTTT
GCCTTCCTGTTTTTGCTCACCCAGAAACGCTGGTGAAAGTAAAAGATGCTGAAGATCAGTTGGGTGCACG
AGTGGGTTACATCGAACTGGATCTCAACAGCGGTAAGATCCTTGAGAGTTTTCGCCCCGAAGAACGTTTT
CCAATGATGAGCACTTTTAAAGTTCTGCTATGTGGCGCGGTATTATCCCGTATTGACGCCGGGCAAGAGC
AACTCGGTCGCCGCATACACTATTCTCAGAATGACTTGGTTGAGTACTCACCAGTCACAGAAAAGCATCT
TACGGATGGCATGACAGTAAGAGAATTATGCAGTGCTGCCATAACCATGAGTGATAACACTGCGGCCAAC
TTACTTCTGACAACGATCGGAGGACCGAAGGAGCTAACCGCTTTTTTGCACAACATGGGGGATCATGTAA
CTCGCCTTGATCGTTGGGAACCGGAGCTGAATGAAGCCATACCAAACGACGAGCGTGACACCACGATGCC
TGTAGCAATGGCAACAACGTTGCGCAAACTATTAACTGGCGAACTACTTACTCTAGCTTCCCGGCAACAA
TTAATAGACTGGATGGAGGCGGATAAAGTTGCAGGACCACTTCTGCGCTCGGCCCTTCCGGCTGGCTGGT
TTATTGCTGATAAATCTGGAGCCGGTGAGCGTGGGTCTCGCGGTATCATTGCAGCACTGGGGCCAGATGG
TAAGCCCTCCCGTATCGTAGTTATCTACACGACGGGGAGTCAGGCAACTATGGATGAACGAAATAGACAG
ATCGCTGAGATAGGTGCCTCACTGATTAAGCATTGGTAACTGTCAGACCAAGTTTACTCATATATACTTT
AGATTGATTTAAAACTTCATTTTTAATTTAAAAGGATCTAGGTGAAGATCCTTTTTGATAATCTCATGAC
CAAAATCCCTTAACGTGAGTTTTCGTTCCACTGAGCGTCAGACCCCGTAGAAAAGATCAAAGGATCTTCT
TGAGATCCTTTTTTTCTGCGCGTAATCTGCTGCTTGCAAACAAAAAAACCACCGCTACCAGCGGTGGTTT
GTTTGCCGGATCAAGAGCTACCAACTCTTTTTCCGAAGGTAACTGGCTTCAGCAGAGCGCAGATACCAAA
TACTGTTCTTCTAGTGTAGCCGTAGTTAGGCCACCACTTCAAGAACTCTGTAGCACCGCCTACATACCTC
GCTCTGCTAATCCTGTTACCAGTGGCTGCTGCCAGTGGCGATAAGTCGTGTCTTACCGGGTTGGACTCAA
GACGATAGTTACCGGATAAGGCGCAGCGGTCGGGCTGAACGGGGGGTTCGTGCACACAGCCCAGCTTGGA
GCGAACGACCTACACCGAACTGAGATACCTACAGCGTGAGCTATGAGAAAGCGCCACGCTTCCCGAAGGG
AGAAAGGCGGACAGGTATCCGGTAAGCGGCAGGGTCGGAACAGGAGAGCGCACGAGGGAGCTTCCAGGGG
GAAACGCCTGGTATCTTTATAGTCCTGTCGGGTTTCGCCACCTCTGACTTGAGCGTCGATTTTTGTGATG
CTCGTCAGGGGGGCGGAGCCTATGGAAAAACGCCAGCAACGCGGCCTTTTTACGGTTCCTGGCCTTTTGC
TGGCCTTTTGCTCACATGTTCTTTCCTGCGTTATCCCCTGATTCTGTGGATAACCGTATTACCGCCTTTG
AGTGAGCTGATACCGCTCGCCGCAGCCGAACGACCGAGCGCAGCGAGTCAGTGAGCGAGGAAGCGGAAGA
GCGCCCAATACGCAAACCGCCTCTCCCCGCGCGTTGGCCGATTCATTAATGCAGCTGTGGAATGTGTGTC
AGTTAGGGTGTGGAAAGTCCCCAGGCTCCCCAGCAGGCAGAAGTATGCAAAGCATGCATCTCAATTAGTC
AGCAACCAGGTGTGGAAAGTCCCCAGGCTCCCCAGCAGGCAGAAGTATGCAAAGCATGCATCTCAATTAG
TCAGCAACCATAGTCCCGCCCCTAACTCCGCCCATCCCGCCCCTAACTCCGCCCAGTTCCGCCCATTCTC
CGCCCCATGGCTGACTAATTTTTTTTATTTATGCAGAGGCCGAGGCCGCCTCGGCCTCTGAGCTATTCCA
GAAGTAGTGAGGAGGCTTTTTTGGAGGCCTAGGCTTTTGCAAAAAGCTTGGACACAAGACAGGCTTGCGA
GATATGTTTGAGAATACCACTTTATCCCGCGTCAGGGAGAGGCAGTGCGTAAAAAGACGCGGACTCATGT
GAAATACTGGTTTTTAGTGCGCCAGATCTCTATAATCTCGCGCAACCTATTTTCCCCTCGAACACTTTTT
AAGCCGTAGATAAACAGGCTGGGACACTTCACATGAGCGAAAAATACATCGTCACCTGGGACATGTTGCA
GATCCATGCACGTAAACTCGCAAGCCGACTGATGCCTTCTGAACAATGGAAAGGCATTATTGCCGTAAGC
CGTGGCGGTCTGTACCGGGTGCGTTACTGGCGCGTGAACTGGGTATTCGTCATGTCGATACCGTTTGTAT
TTCCAGCTACGATCACGACAACCAGCGCGAGCTTAAAGTGCTGAAACGCGCAGAAGGCGATGGCGAAGGC
TTCATCGTTATTGATGACCTGGTGGATACCGGTGGTACTGCGGTTGCGATTCGTGAAATGTATCCAAAAG
CGCACTTTGTCACCATCTTCGCAAAACCGGCTGGTCGTCCGCTGGTTGATGACTATGTTGTTGATATCCC
GCAAGATACCTGGATTGAACAGCCGTGGGATATGGGCGTCGTATTCGTCCCGCCAATCTCCGGTCGCTAA
TCTTTTCAACGCCTGGCACTGCCGGGCGTTGTTCTTTTTAACTTCAGGCGGGTTACAATAGTTTCCAGTA
AGTATTCTGGAGGCTGCATCCATGACACAGGCAAACCTGAGCGAAACCCTGTTCAAACCCCGCTTTAAAC
ATCCTGAAACCTCGACGCTAGTCCGCCGCTTTAATCACGGCGCACAACCGCCTGTGCAGTCGGCCCTTGA
TGGTAAAACCATCCCTCACTGGTATCGCATGATTAACCGTCTGATGTGGATCTGGCGCGGCATTGACCCA
CGCGAAATCCTCGACGTCCAGGCACGTATTGTGATGAGCGATGCCGAACGTACCGACGATGATTTATACG
ATACGGTGATTGGCTACCGTGGCGGCAACTGGATTTATGAGTGGGCCCCGGATCTTTGTGAAGGAACCTT
ACTTCTGTGGTGTGACATAATTGGACAAACTACCTACAGAGATTTAAAGCTCTAAGGTAAATATAAAATT
TTTAAGTGTATAATGTGTTAAACTACTGATTCTAATTGTTTGTGTATTTTAGATTCCAACCTATGGAACT
GATGAATGGGAGCAGTGGTGGAATGCCTTTAATGAGGAAAACCTGTTTTGCTCAGAAGAAATGCCATCTA
GTGATGATGAGGCTACTGCTGACTCTCAACATTCTACTCCTCCAAAAAAGAAGAGAAAGGTAGAAGACCC
CAAGGACTTTCCTTCAGAATTGCTAAGTTTTTTGAGTCATGCTGTGTTTAGTAATAGAACTCTTGCTTGC
TTTGCTATTTACACCACAAAGGAAAAAGCTGCACTGCTATACAAGAAAATTATGGAAAAATATTCTGTAA
CCTTTATAAGTAGGCATAACAGTTATAATCATAACATACTGTTTTTTCTTACTCCACACAGGCATAGAGT
GTCTGCTATTAATAACTATGCTCAAAAATTGTGTACCTTTAGCTTTTTAATTTGTAAAGGGGTTAATAAG
GAATATTTGATGTATAGTGCCTTGACTAGAGATCATAATCAGCCATACCACATTTGTAGAGGTTTTACTT
GCTTTAAAAAACCTCCCACACCTCCCCCTGAACCTGAAACATAAAATGAATGCAATTGTTGTTGTTAACT
TGTTTATTGCAGCTTATAATGGTTACAAATAAAGCAATAGCATCACAAATTTCACAAATAAAGCATTTTT
TTCACTGCATTCTAGTTGTGGTTTGTCCAAACTCATCAATGTATCTTATCATGTCTGGATCAACTGGATA
ACTCAAGCTAACCAAAATCATCCCAAACTTCCCACCCCATACCCTATTACCACTGCCAATTACCTGTGGT
TTCATTTACTCTAAACCTGTGATTCCTCTGAATTATTTTCATTTTAAAGAAATTGTATTTGTTAAATATG
TACTACAAACTTAGTAGTTGGAAGGGCTAATTCACTCCCAAAGAAGACAAGATATCCTTGATCTGTGGAT
CTACCACACACAAGGCTACTTCCCTGATTAGCAGAACTACACACCAGGGCCAGGGGTCAGATATCCACTG
ACCTTTGGATGGTGCTACAAGCTAGTACCAGTTGAGCCAGATAAGGTAGAAGAGGCCAATAAAGGAGAGA
ACACCAGCTTGTTACACCCTGTGAGCCTGCATGGGATGGATGACCCGGAGAGAGAAGTGTTAGAGTGGAG
GTTTGACAGCCGCCTAGCATTTCATCACGTGGCCCGAGAGCTGCATCCGGAGTACTTCAAGAACTGCTGA
TATCGAGCTTGCTACAAGGGACTTTCCGCTGGGGACTTTCCAGGGAGGCGTGGCCTGGGCGGGACTGGGG
AGTGGCGAGCCCTCAGATCCTGCATATAAGCAGCTGCTTTTTGCCTGTACTGGGTCTCTCTGGTTAGACC
AGATCTGAGCCTGGGAGCTCTCTGGCTAACTAGGGAACCCACTGCTTAAGCCTCAATAAAGCTTGCCTTG
AGTGCTTCAAGTAGTGTGTGCCCGTCTGTTGTGTGACTCTGGTAACTAGAGATCCCTCAGACCCTTTTAG
TCAGTGTGGAAAATCTCTAGCAGTGGCGCCCGAACAGGGACTTGAAAGCGAAAGGGAAACCAGAGGAGCT
CTCTCGACGCAGGACTCGGCTTGCTGAAGCGCGCACGGCAAGAGGCGAGGGGCGGCGACTGGTGAGTACG
CCAAAAATTTTGACTAGCGGAGGCTAGAAGGAGAGAGATGGGTGCGAGAGCGTCAGTATTAAGCGGGGGA
GAATTAGATCGCGATGGGAAAAAATTCGGTTAAGGCCAGGGGGAAAGAAAAAATATAAATTAAAACATAT
AGTATGGGCAAGCAGGGAGCTAGAACGATTCGCAGTTAATCCTGGCCTGTTAGAAACATCAGAAGGCTGT
AGACAAATACTGGGACAGCTACAACCATCCCTTCAGACAGGATCAGAAGAACTTAGATCATTATATAATA
CAGTAGCAACCCTCTATTGTGTGCATCAAAGGATAGAGATAAAAGACACCAAGGAAGCTTTAGACAAGAT
AGAGGAAGAGCAAAACAAAAGTAAGACCACCGCACAGCAAGCGGCCGCTGATCTTCAGACCTGGAGGAGG
AGATATGAGGGACAATTGGAGAAGTGAATTATATAAATATAAAGTAGTAAAAATTGAACCATTAGGAGTA
GCACCCACCAAGGCAAAGAGAAGAGTGGTGCAGAGAGAAAAAAGAGCAGTGGGAATAGGAGCTTTGTTCC
TTGGGTTCTTGGGAGCAGCAGGAAGCACTATGGGCGCAGCGTCAATGACGCTGACGGTACAGGCCAGACA
ATTATTGTCTGGTATAGTGCAGCAGCAGAACAATTTGCTGAGGGCTATTGAGGCGCAACAGCATCTGTTG
CAACTCACAGTCTGGGGCATCAAGCAGCTCCAGGCAAGAATCCTGGCTGTGGAAAGATACCTAAAGGATC
AACAGCTCCTGGGGATTTGGGGTTGCTCTGGAAAACTCATTTGCACCACTGCTGTGCCTTGGAATGCTAG
TTGGAGTAATAAATCTCTGGAACAGATTTGGAATCACACGACCTGGATGGAGTGGGACAGAGAAATTAAC
AATTACACAAGCTTAATACACTCCTTAATTGAAGAATCGCAAAACCAGCAAGAAAAGAATGAACAAGAAT
TATTGGAATTAGATAAATGGGCAAGTTTGTGGAATTGGTTTAACATAACAAATTGGCTGTGGTATATAAA
ATTATTCATAATGATAGTAGGAGGCTTGGTAGGTTTAAGAATAGTTTTTGCTGTACTTTCTATAGTGAAT
AGAGTTAGGCAGGGATATTCACCATTATCGTTTCAGACCCACCTCCCAACCCCGAGGGGACCCGACAGGC
CCGAAGGAATAGAAGAAGAAGGTGGAGAGAGAGACAGAGACAGATCCATTCGATTAGTGAACGGATCTCG
ACGGTATCGATCACGAGACTAGCCTCGACCATCGATGTCGACGATAAGCTTTGCAAAGATGGATAAAGTT
TTAAACAGAGAGGAATCTTTGCAGCTAATGGACCTTCTAGGTCTTGAAAGGAGTGGGAATTGGCTCCGGT
GCCCGTCAGTGGGCAGAGCGCACATCGCCCACAGTCCCCGAGAAGTTGGGGGGAGGGGTCGGCAATTGAA
CCGGTGCCTAGAGAAGGTGGCGCGGGGTAAACTGGGAAAGTGATGTCGTGTACTGGCTCCGCCTTTTTCC
CGAGGGTGGGGGAGAACCGTATATAAGTGCAGTAGTCGCCGTGAACGTTCTTTTTCGCAACGGGTTTGCC
GCCAGAACACAGGTAAGTGCCGTGTGTGGTTCCCGCGGGCCTGGCCTCTTTACGGGTTATGGCCCTTGCG
TGCCTTGAATTACTTCCACCTGGCTGCAGTACGTGATTCTTGATCCCGAGCTTCGGGTTGGAAGTGGGTG
GGAGAGTTCGAGGCCTTGCGCTTAAGGAGCCCCTTCGCCTCGTGCTTGAGTTGAGGCCTGGCCTGGGCGC
TGGGGCCGCCGCGTGCGAATCTGGTGGCACCTTCGCGCCTGTCTCGCTGCTTTCGATAAGTCTCTAGCCA
TTTAAAATTTTTGATGACCTGCTGCGACGCTTTTTTTCTGGCAAGATAGTCTTGTAAATGCGGGCCAAGA
TCTGCACACTGGTATTTCGGTTTTTGGGGCCGCGGGCGGCGACGGGGCCCGTGCGTCCCAGCGCACATGT
TCGGCGAGGCGGGGCCTGCGAGCGCGGCCACCGAGAATCGGACGGGGGTAGTCTCAAGCTGGCCGGCCTG
CTCTGGTGCCTGGCCTCGCGCCGCCGTGTATCGCCCCGCCCTGGGCGGCAAGGCTGGCCCGGTCGGCACC
AGTTGCGTGAGCGGAAAGATGGCCGCTTCCCGGCCCTGCTGCAGGGAGCTCAAAATGGAGGACGCGGCGC
TCGGGAGAGCGGGCGGGTGAGTCACCCACACAAAGGAAAAGGGCCTTTCCGTCCTCAGCCGTCGCTTCAT
GTGACTCCACGGAGTACCGGGCGCCGTCCAGGCACCTCGATTAGTTCTCGAGCTTTTGGAGTACGTCGTC
TTTAGGTTGGGGGGAGGGGTTTTATGCGATGGAGTTTCCCCACACTGAGTGGGTGGAGACTGAAGTTAGG
CCAGCTTGGCACTTGATGTAATTCTCCTTGGAATTTGCCCTTTTTGAGTTTGGATCTTGGTTCATTCTCA
AGCCTCAGACAGTGGTTCAAAGTTT
